>Addgene plasmid #40243 | pAM1303 | depositor full sequence | sequence record 51669 | pAM1303 sequence 5778 bps
ACTCACCAGTCACAGAAAAGCATCTTACGGATGGCATGACAGTAAGAGAATTATGCAGTGCTGCCATAAC
CATGAGTGATAACACTGCGGCCAACTTACTTCTGACAACGATCGGAGGACCGAAGGAGCTAACCGCTTTT
TTGCACAACATGGGGGATCATGTAACTCGCCTTGATCGTTGGGAACCGGAGCTGAATGAAGCCATACCAA
ACGACGAGCGTGACACCACGATGCCTGCAGCAATGGCAACAACGTTGCGCAAACTATTAACTGGCGAACT
ACTTACTCTAGCTTCCCGGCAACAATTAATAGACTGGATGGAGGCGGATAAAGTTGCAGGACCACTTCTG
CGCTCGGCCCTTCCGGCTGGCTGGTTTATTGCTGATAAATCTGGAGCCGGTGAGCGTGGGTCTCGCGGTA
TCATTGCAGCACTGGGGCCAGATGGTAAGCCCTCCCGTATCGTAGTTATCTACACGACGGGGAGTCAGGC
AACTATGGATGAACGAAATAGACAGATCGCTGAGATAGGTGCCTCACTGATTAAGCATTGGTAACTGTCA
GACCAAGTTTACTCATATATACTTTAGATTGATTTAAAACTTCATTTTTAATTTAAAAGGATCTAGGTGA
AGATCCTTTTTGATAATCTCATGACCAAAATCCCTTAACGTGAGTTTTCGTTCCACTGAGCGTCAGACCC
CGTAGAAAAGATCAAAGGATCTTCTTGAGATCCTTTTTTTCTGCGCGTAATCTGCTGCTTGCAAACAAAA
AAACCACCGCTACCAGCGGTGGTTTGTTTGCCGGATCAAGAGCTACCAACTCTTTTTCCGAAGGTAACTG
GCTTCAGCAGAGCGCAGATACCAAATACTGTCCTTCTAGTGTAGCCGTAGTTAGGCCACCACTTCAAGAA
CTCTGTAGCACCGCCTACATACCTCGCTCTGCTAATCCTGTTACCAGTGGCTGCTGCCAGTGGCGATAAG
TCGTGTCTTACCGGGTTGGACTCAAGACGATAGTTACCGGATAAGGCGCAGCGGTCGGGCTGAACGGGGG
GTTCGTGCACACAGCCCAGCTTGGAGCGAACGACCTACACCGAACTGAGATACCTACAGCGTGAGCTATG
AGAAAGCGCCACGCTTCCCGAAGGGAGAAAGGCGGACAGGTATCCGGTAAGCGGCAGGGTCGGAACAGGA
GAGCGCACGAGGGAGCTTCCAGGGGGAAACGCCTGGTATCTTTATAGTCCTGTCGGGTTTCGCCACCTCT
GACTTGAGCGTCGATTTTTGTGATGCTCGTCAGGGGGGCGGAGCCTATGGAAAAACGCCAGCAACGCGGC
CTTTTTACGGTTCCTGGCCTTTTGCTGGCCTTTTGCTCACATGTTCTTTCCTGCGTTATCCCCTGATTCT
GTGGATAACCGTATTACCGCCTTTGAGTGAGCTGATACCGCTCGCCGCAGCCGAACGACCGAGCGCAGCG
AGTCAGTGAGCGAGGAAGCGGAAGAGCGCCTGATGCGGTATTTTCTCCTTACGCATCTGTGCGGTATTTC
ACACCGCATATGGTGCACTCTCAGTACAATCTGCTCTGATGCCGCATAGTTAAGCCAGTATACACTCCGC
TATCGCTACGTGACTGGGTCATGGCTGCGCCCCGACACCCGCCAACACCCGCTGACGCGCCCTGACGGGC
TTGTCTGCTCCCGGCATCCGCTTACAGACAAGCTGTGACCGTCTCCGGGAGCTGCATGTGTCAGAGGTTT
TCACCGTCATCACCGAAACGCGCGAGGCAGGATCGATCCGGCAGCCGGCGGAGCGCTGCTTTCTTGGCAA
GCGGTCGCCAGCCCCAACGCCAGGGCTGCCAGCCCGAAACAGCGGGGCAAGGCAGCTTGGAAGGGCGATC
GCAGCACGGGCATGGCAATGTCTCTCTGAAGGAATGCAGACCTTATTCGTACAGCCAGGGTTGAATCGTG
GGGGTCCAATCACTTAGCTCTGCTGGGCTAAACCAGAGAGCAATTTCCTGTTGTGCTGTTTCGATTGCAT
CCGAGCCATGGATGATGTTGCGGCCAATATTGACACCAAAATCACCACGGATGGTGCCCGGTTCTGCCGT
CAGCGGATTGGTAGCGCCGATCAACTTGCGAGCAGCCGCCACAACGCCTTCGCCTTCCAAGACGATCGCC
ACGATCGGCCCAGAGGTGATGAACTCGACGAGGCCATTGAAGAAGGGGCGCTCGCGGTGGACAGCATAGT
GCTGTTCGGCCAGCTCGCGACTGGGCTTCAGCTGCTTTAGGCCCACCAGTTTGAAGCCTTTTTGCTCAAA
GCGGCCGATGATCGTACCGACCAAACCCCGCTGAACGCCATCGGGCTTGATGGCAATAAATGTGCGTTCC
ACAGACATCTAGATAGTCCTCAAGACGAGGCAAGCATTGAGCTTGCCTTCCTATGGTTCGGGATCACTGG
GATTCTTGACAAGCGATCGCGGTCACATCGCTATCTCTTAGGACTTCGCAGCGGGCGAGTCGGATTGACC
CGGTAGGGATTTCGCCAGATCAATGCCCGTGGTTTGTTTCAGCTTCTCCAGCAAGCTAGCGATTTGGGTA
GCGCTGCCTTCCCCTTCGCCAATCACAGTGATCGACTCCACGTCGATATCTGGCACGGTGCCTGAAAGCG
TGACGAGCAGGGACTCGAAGCTTGCATGCCTGCAGGTCGACTCTAGAGCTTTATGCTTGTAAACCGTTTT
GTGAAAAAATTTTTAAAATAAAAAAGGGGACCTCTAGGGTCCCCAATTAATTAGTAATATAATCTATTAA
AGGTCATTCAAAAGGTCATCCACCGGATCAATTCCCCTGCTCGCGCAGGCTGGGTGCCAAGCTCTCGGGT
AACATCAAGGCCCGATCCTTGGAGCCCTTGCCCTCCCGCACGATGATCGT
[255 nt withheld, positions 2921-3175]
CGTGGAGACCGAAACCTTGCGCTCGTTCGCCAGCCAGGACAGAAATGCCTCGACTTCGCTGCTGCCCAAG
GTTGCCGGGTGACGCACACCGTGGAAACGGATGAAGGCACGAACCCAGTGGACATAAGCCTGTTCGGTTC
GTAAGCTGTAATGCAAGTAGCGTATGCGCTCACGCAACTGGTCCAGAACCTTGACCGAACGCAGCGGTGG
TAACGGCGCAGTGGCGGTTTTCATGGCTTGTTATGACTGTTTTTTTGGGGTACAGTCTATGCCTCGGGCA
TCCAAGCAGCAAGCGCGTTACGCCGTGGGTCGATGTTTGATGTTATGGAGCAGCAACGATGTTACGCAGC
AGGGCAGTCGCCCTAAAACAAAGTTAAACATCATGAGGGAAGCGGTGATCGCCGAAGTATCGACTCAACT
ATCAGAGGTAGTTGGCGTCATCGAGCGCCATCTCGAACCGACGTTGCTGGCCGTACATTTGTACGGCTCC
GCAGTGGATGGCGGCCTGAAGCCACACAGTGATATTGATTTGCTGGTTACGGTGACCGTAAGGCTTGATG
AAACAACGCGGCGAGCTTTGATCAACGACCTTTTGGAAACTTCGGCTTCCCCTGGAGAGAGCGAGATTCT
CCGCGCTGTAGAAGTCACCATTGTTGTGCACGACGACATCATTCCGTGGCGTTATCCAGCTAAGCGCGAA
CTGCAATTTGGAGAATGGCAGCGCAATGACATTCTTGCAGGTATCTTCGAGCCAGCCACGATCGACATTG
ATCTGGCTATCTTGCTGACAAAAGCAAGAGAACATAGCGTTGCCTTGGTAGGTCCAGCGGCGGAGGAACT
CTTTGATCCGGTTCCTGAACAGGATCTATTTGAGGCGCTAAATGAAACCTTAACGCTATGGAACTCGCCG
CCCGACTGGGCTGGCGATGAGCGAAATGTAGTGCTTACGTTGTCCCGCATTTGGTACAGCGCAGTAACCG
GCAAAATCGCGCCGAAGGATGTCGCTGCCGACTGGGCAATGGAGCGCCTGCCGGCCCAGTATCAGCCCGT
CATACTTGAAGCTAGACAGGCTTATCTTGGACAAGAAGAAGATCGCTTGGCCTCGCGCGCAGATCAGTTG
GAAGAATTTGTCCACTACGTGAAAGGCGAGATCACCAAGGTAGTCGGCAAATAATGTCTAACAATTCGTT
CAAGCCGACGCCGCTTCGCGGCGCGGCTTAACTCAAGCGTTAGATGCACTAAGCACATAATTGCTCACAG
CCAAACTATCAGGTCAAGTCTGCTTTTATTATTTTTAAGCGTGCATAATAAGCCCTACACAAATTGGGAG
ATATATCATGAAAGGCTGGCTTTTTCTTGTTATCGCAATAGTTGGCGAAGTAATCGCAACATCCGCATTA
AAATCTAGCGAGGGCTTTACTAAGCTGATCCGGTGGATGACCTTTTGAATGACCTTTAATAGATTATATT
ACTAATTAATTGGGGACCCTAGAGGTCCCCTTTTTTATTTTAAAAATTTTTTCACAAAACGGTTTACAAG
CATACTAGAGGATCGGCGGCCGCGGATCCCCGGGTACCGAGCTCGAATTTCGAGCTTCTGGAGCAGGAAG
ATGTCGCGGGCATTAGCACCAGCGGTCTGCCAAGCCTCCGCCAGCCGTTGGGTCCCTTCCGCTTGAGCTT
TTCCATCTTCGACGATACGGGCGGCGGCCCCCCGCGCTTCCGCGATCGCCCGTTTACAAGCTGCCTCAGC
TGGGGCGATCACATCGGCTTGAAGTTGCTGCTGCACCTGTTTGATCCGCTCCTGCTGCACAGGGAGTTCT
GCTTGGCTACGAGCGACTTCGGTAGCAATGTCCGCTTCAGCTTCGGCCACCACCGCTTCGCGCCGCGTCA
ACGCATCCTGAATCCGGCGCTCGGCCTCGGCTTGGGCGATCGCTACATCGCGATCGATCCGACGCAGGGC
CGTGATCTTGTCATTTTCGGCCGTTTGGATCGCAGAGGCAGCCTGGGCATCGGCTTCAGCAATTCGGGCA
TCTCGCTGCAGATCAGCCCGCTGCTTGCGTCCACTAGCCGAGAGATAACCGACCTCATCGGAAATGTTCT
GGACTTGCAGCGTATCGAGGACTAGACCCAGCTGCTCAAGGTCATCCTCCGCCTCTTCCAGCAGACTTTT
GGCAAAGGCAATTTTGTCCTCGTTGATCTGCTCCGGCGTGAGGCTGGCTAAAACACCACGCAAGTTGCCT
TCGAGGGTCTCCTTGGCAATTTGCTCGATTTCCTTACGGTTTTTGCCAAGCAGCCGCTCGATCGCGTTGT
GGATGGTCGGTTCTTCCCCAGCAATCTTGATATTGGCAACGCCTTCAACAGTCAGGGGAATGCCGCCCTT
GGAGAAGGCATTGGAAACGCGCAACTCAATGATCATGTTGGTCAGATCCATGCGGAGCGCTTTTTCCAGC
AGAGGTACCCGCAGGCTGCTGCCGCCCTTGACCAAGCGATAGCCAACTCGGCGGCCATCACTACTGCGGC
GACTACTGCCAGCAAAGATCAAAATTTCACTGGGTTGGCAGATGTAGTAGAGATTGCGCAGGACTAAGCT
GCCAGCCCCGGCG
Features (pLannotate 1.2.2; 11 found; start..end, strand, type, name):
      1..553     +  CDS            bla(M) (fragment): β-lactamase lacking the signal sequence; bla(M); allows cytosolic expression of β-lactamase
    725..1313    +  rep_origin     ori: high-copy-number ColE1/pMB1/pBR322/pUC origin of replication
   1499..1639    -  misc_feature   bom: basis of mobility region from pBR322
   1741..1780    -  CDS            rop (fragment): Rop protein, which maintains plasmids at low copy number; rop
   1936..2379    -  CDS            ndkC-1: NDKC_DICDI - Also known as gip17, ndkB. Experimental evidence at protein level: Swiss-Prot protein existence level 1. Major role in the synthesis of nucleoside triphosphates other than ATP. From Dictyostelium discoideum (Slime mold).
   2678..2708    -  misc_feature   MCS (fragment): pUC18/19 multiple cloning site
   2837..3409    -  CDS            int (fragment) (sequence partly withheld): INT2_ECOLX - Protein inferred from homology: Swiss-Prot protein existence level 3. Putative integrase believed to be involved in the insertion of antibiotic resistance genes into plasmids and transposons. From Escherichia coli.
   3495..3551    +  CDS            GmR (fragment): gentamycin acetyltransferase; aacC1; confers resistance to gentamycin
   3558..4349    +  CDS            SmR: aminoglycoside adenylyltransferase (Murphy, 1985); aadA; confers resistance to spectinomycin and streptomycin
   4513..4602    +  CDS            qacE (fragment): QACE_ECOLX - Protein inferred from homology: Swiss-Prot protein existence level 3. Multidrug exporter. Is implicated for the resistance to bacteriocidal quaternary ammonium compounds. From Escherichia coli.
   4739..4764    -  misc_feature   MCS (fragment): pUC18/19 multiple cloning site
