[The description below was written by a language model from this plasmid's Addgene catalogue record and pLannotate feature annotations shown in this document.]
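Description:
pAM1303 is a cyanobacterial cloning vector built on the pAM1290 backbone and designed to integrate cloned DNA into neutral site I (NS1) of the Synechococcus elongatus PCC 7942 chromosome. It is propagated in E. coli through a ColE1/pBR322-type origin. The pBR322 bom (basis of mobility) region is retained, so the plasmid can be mobilised by conjugation, and the depositor notes that it both transforms and conjugates well. Only fragments of the β-lactamase and rop genes are annotated, so ampicillin resistance is probably not functional. Selection in both hosts relies on an intact aadA gene conferring spectinomycin and streptomycin resistance. The flanking fragments of an integrase, a gentamicin acetyltransferase and qacE suggest that this marker came from an integron-type resistance cassette.

The recorded "insert" is a 14 bp linker placed in the BamHI site of pAM1290. It introduces a NotI site while keeping one unique BamHI site, giving NotI, BamHI and SmaI as cloning sites; the NotI region can also serve as a priming site. No promoter is supplied, so any cloned gene must carry its own regulatory sequences. The automated feature table does not label the NS1 homology arms. They presumably correspond to the unannotated stretches around the marker and polylinker remnants, and the hit to a Dictyostelium nucleoside diphosphate kinase is most likely a homologous cyanobacterial gene within that chromosomal sequence.

In use, DNA cloned next to the resistance marker between the NS1 segments is expected to recombine into the chromosome by homologous recombination. Spectinomycin or streptomycin selection then yields stable single-copy integrants, for example for reporter fusions or ectopic gene expression. The sequence record is 5,778 nt, close to the catalogue figure of 5,700 bp.
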