Addgene plasmid #40243: pAM1303
Depositing lab: Susan Golden. Depositing organization: University of California, San Diego (UCSD). Publication: mRNA stability is regulated by a coding-region element and the unique 5' untranslated leader sequences of the three Synechococcus psbA transcripts. Kulkarni RD, Golden SS. Mol Microbiol. 1997 Jun;24(6):1131-42. 10.1046/j.1365-2958.1997.4201768.x PubMed 9218763.
Backbone
  Vector backbone: pAM1290
  Total vector size (bp): 5700
  Vector type: Cyanobacteria cloning vector
Growth in bacteria
  Bacterial resistance: Spectinomycin, 50 μg/mL
  Growth temperature: 37°C
  Growth strain: DH10B
  Copy number: Unknown
Gene/Insert
  Gene/Insert name: Sp/Sm Resistance, neutral site I integration platform for Synechococcus
  Species: Synechococcus elongatus PCC 7942
  Insert size (bp): 14
  Promoter: n/a
  Cloning method: Restriction Enzyme; 5′ cloning site n/a (unknown if destroyed); 3′ cloning site n/a (unknown if destroyed)
  Sequencing primers: 5′ n/a; 3′ n/a
Terms and licenses: Academic/Nonprofit Terms; Industry Terms: Not Available to Industry
Depositor comments: NS1 vector Cloning sites: NotI, BamHI and SmaI. insert: GATCGGCGGCCGCG ......... ...........CCGCCGGCGCCTAG NotI can be used as a primer site. Transforms and conjugates as well as pAM1175. Put in BamHI site of pAM1290 ; keeps a unique BamHI site on right.
How to cite: pAM1303 was a gift from Susan Golden (Addgene plasmid # 40243 ; http://n2t.net/addgene:40243 ; RRID:Addgene_40243)
