>Addgene plasmid #40243 | pAM1303 | addgene partial sequence | sequence record 69572 | Spect-F 5'-cagcccgtcatacttgaagc-3'
CGCTTGGCCTCGCGCGCAGATCAGTTGGAAGAATTTGTCCACTACGTGAAAGGCGAGATCACCAAGGTAG
TCGGCAAATAATGTCTAACAATTCGTTCAAGCCGACGCCGCTTCGCGGCGCGGCTTAACTCAAGCGTTAG
ATGCACTAAGCACATAATTGCTCACAGCCAAACTATCAGGTCAAGTCTGCTTTTATTATTTTTAAGCGTG
CATAATAAGCCCTACACAAATTGGGAGATATATCATGAAAGGCTGGCTTTTTCTTGTTATCGCAATAGTT
GGCGAAGTAATCGCAACATCCGCATTAAAATCTAGCGAGGGCTTTACTAAGCTGATCCGGTGGATGACCT
TTTGAATGACCTTTAATAGATTATATTACTAATTAATTGGGGACCCTAGAGGTCCCCTTTTTTATTTTAA
AAATTTTTTCACAAAACGGTTTACAAGCATACTAGAGGATCGGCGGCCGCGGATCCCCGGGTACCGAGCT
CGAATTTCGAGCTTCTGGAGCAGGAAGATGTCGCGGGCATTAGCACCAGCGGTCTGCCAAGCCTCCGCCA
GCCGTTGGGTCCCTTCCGCTTGAGCTTTTCCATCTTCGACGATACGGGCGGCGGCCCCCCGCGCTTCCGC
GATCGCCCGTTTACAAGCTGCCTCAGCTGGGGCGATCACATCGGCTTGAAGTTGCTGCTGCACCTGTTTG
ATCCGCTCCTGCTGCACAGGGAGTTCTGCTTGGCTACGAGCGACTTCGGTAGCAATGTCCGCTTCAGCTT
CGGCCACCACCGCTTCGCGCCGCGTCAACGCATCCTGAATCCGGCGCTCGGCCTCGGCTTGGGCGATCGC
TACATCGCGATCGATCCGACGCAGGGCCGTGATCTTGTCATTT
