>Addgene plasmid #40243 | pAM1303 | addgene partial sequence | sequence record 69746 | Spect-R 5'-ACTTTGTTTTAGGGCGACTG-3'
AACATCGACCCACGGCGTAACGCGCTTGCTGCTTGGATGCCCGAGGCATAGACTGTACCCCAAAAAAACA
GTCATAACAAGCCATGAAAACCGCCACTGCGCCGTTACCACCGCTGCGTTCGGTCAAGGTTCTGGACCAG
TTGCGTGAGCGCATACGCTACTTGCATTACAGCTTACGAACCGAACAGGCTTATGTCCACTGGGTTCGTG
CCTTCATCCGTTTCCACGGTGTGCGTCACCCGGCAACCTTGGGCAGCAGCGAAGTCGAGGCATTTCTGTC
CTGGCTGGCGAACGAGCGCAAGGTTTCGGTCTCCACG
[255 nt withheld, positions 318-572]
ACGATCATCGTGCGGGAGGGCAAGGGCTCCAAGGATCGGGCCTTGATGTTACCCGAGAGCTTGGCACCCA
GCCTGCGCGAGCAGGGGAATTGATCCGGTGGATGACCTTTTGAATGACCTTTAATAGATTATATTACTAA
TTAATTGGGGACCCTAGAGGTCCCCTTTTTTATTTTAAAAATTTTTTCACAAAACGGTTTACAAGCATAA
AGCTCTAGAGTCGACCTGCAGGCATGCAAGCTTCGAGTCCCTGCTCGTCACGCTTTCAGGCACCGTGC
